Addgene plasmid #115380: LOC5576189 CCHamide receptor
Purpose: Expresses Ae. aegypti receptor in mammalian cells
Depositing lab: Leslie Vosshall. Depositing organization: Rockefeller University. Publication: Small-Molecule Agonists of Ae. aegypti Neuropeptide Y Receptor Block Mosquito Biting. Duvall LB, Ramos-Espiritu L, Barsoum KE, Glickman JF, Vosshall LB. Cell. 2019 Feb 7;176(4):687-701.e5. doi: 10.1016/j.cell.2018.12.004. PubMed 30735632.
Backbone
  Vector backbone: pME18s
  Vector type: Mammalian Expression
Growth in bacteria
  Bacterial resistance: Ampicillin, 100 μg/mL
  Growth temperature: 37°C
  Growth strain: DH5alpha
  Copy number: High Copy
Gene/Insert
  Gene/Insert name: LOC5576189 CCHamide receptor
  Species: Aedes aegypti
  Entrez Gene: LOC5576189 (a.k.a. AaeL_AAEL012385, AAEL012385, AAEL016997, GPRGRP2_3)
  Cloning method: Gateway Cloning
Terms and licenses: Academic/Nonprofit Terms; Industry Terms: Not Available to Industry
Depositor comments: The neuropeptide CDS was inserted into the pME18s plasmid using NotI and XhoI sites.
How to cite: LOC5576189 CCHamide receptor was a gift from Leslie Vosshall (Addgene plasmid # 115380 ; http://n2t.net/addgene:115380 ; RRID:Addgene_115380)
