[The description below was written by a language model from this plasmid's Addgene catalogue record and pLannotate feature annotations shown in this document.]
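Description:
LOC5576189 CCHamide receptor is a mammalian expression plasmid built on the pME18s backbone that carries the coding sequence of a predicted CCHamide neuropeptide receptor from the mosquito Aedes aegypti (gene LOC5576189, also listed as AAEL012385, AAEL016997 and GPRGRP2_3). The sequenced record is 4,277 nt. It is maintained in E. coli as a high-copy plasmid through a ColE1/pUC-type origin of replication and is selected with ampicillin via the β-lactamase gene and its native bla promoter. No mammalian selection marker is annotated, so the plasmid appears suited to transient expression.

Expression is driven by a composite promoter arrangement: the SV40 enhancer and early promoter, followed by a truncated HTLV-1 5' LTR segment and a modified SV40 intron with splice donor and acceptor sites. Together these elements boost transcription and transcript processing in mammalian cells. The receptor open reading frame lies downstream and is terminated by an SV40 polyadenylation signal. The automated annotation labels the insert as a fragment of Drosophila melanogaster CCHa2-R, the CCHamide-2 receptor. This reflects a homology match to the fly protein rather than the true source, which the catalogue gives as Ae. aegypti. No epitope tags or reporters are annotated. The record is inconsistent about cloning, listing Gateway as the method while the depositor comment says the coding sequence was inserted using NotI and XhoI sites.

The stated purpose is to express the mosquito receptor in mammalian cells. The associated publication concerns small-molecule agonists of an Ae. aegypti neuropeptide Y receptor that block biting, but the record does not describe the specific role of this construct in that work.
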