Features (pLannotate 1.2.2; 8 found; start..end, strand, type, name):
      1..330     +  promoter       SV40 promoter: SV40 enhancer and early promoter
    346..614     +  LTR            5' LTR (truncated): truncated 5' long terminal repeat (LTR) from human T-cell leukemia virus (HTLV) type 1
    644..740     +  intron         SV40 intron: modified SV40 intron with splice donor and acceptor sites
    998..2017    +  CDS            CCHa2-R (fragment): CCH2R_DROME - Experimental evidence at transcript level: Swiss-Prot protein existence level 2. Receptor for the neuropeptide CCHamide-2. From Drosophila melanogaster (Fruit fly).
   2165..2299    +  polyA_signal   SV40 poly(A) signal: SV40 polyadenylation signal
   2509..3097    -  rep_origin     ori: high-copy-number ColE1/pMB1/pBR322/pUC origin of replication
   3268..4128    -  CDS            AmpR: β-lactamase; bla; confers resistance to ampicillin, carbenicillin, and related antibiotics
   4129..4233    -  promoter       AmpR promoter: bla
>Addgene plasmid #115380 | LOC5576189 CCHamide receptor | addgene full sequence | sequence record 221003 | Addgene NGS Result
GTGTGTCAGTTAGGGTGTGGAAAGTCCCCAGGCTCCCCAGCAGGCAGAAGTATGCAAAGCATGCATCTCA
ATTAGTCAGCAACCAGGTGTGGAAAGTCCCCAGGCTCCCCAGCAGGCAGAAGTATGCAAAGCATGCATCT
CAATTAGTCAGCAACCATAGTCCCGCCCCTAACTCCGCCCATCCCGCCCCTAACTCCGCCCAGTTCCGCC
CATTCTCCGCCCCATGGCTGACTAATTTTTTTTATTTATGCAGAGGCCGAGGCCGCCTCGGCCTCTGAGC
TATTCCAGAAGTAGTGAGGAGGCTTTTTTGGAGGCCTAGGCTTTTGCAAAAAGCTCCTCGATCGAGGGGC
TCGCATCTCTCCTTCACGCGCCCGCCGCCCTACCTGAGGCCGCCATCCACGCCGGTTGAGTCGCGTTCTG
CCGCCTCCCGCCTGTGGTGCCTCCTGAACTGCGTCCGCCGTCTAGGTAAGTTTAAAGCTCAGGTCGAGAC
CGGGCCTTTGTCCGGCGCTCCCTTGGAGCCTACCTAGACTCAGCCGGCTCTCCACGCTTTGCCTGACCCT
GCTTGCTCAACTCTACGTCTTTGTTTCGTTTTCTGTTCTGCGCCGTTACAGATCCAAGCTCTGAAAAACC
AGAAAGTTAACTGGTAAGTTTAGTCTTTTTGTCTTTTATTTCAGGTCCCGGATCCGGTGGTGGTGCAAAT
CAAAGAACTGCTCCTCAGTGGATGTTGCCTTTACTTCTAGGCCTGTACGGAAGTGTTACTTCTGCTCTAA
AAGCTGCGGAATTCCGGAATTTCCTCGAGATGGAACTGTGGCGCTTGATACCGAACGGAACGGAATCGGT
TACGGTGGACGCTCAACAGATATTGGGCTTTCCCTCGGTGATATCCTCGACGGTGGAGGACATCTTTGGC
TCCAATCGGATACAGAAGTCGATTCGGATGCTGGAATCAACGGAGGCGACGGCATTTGGAGATGTGTCCG
TGGATCACGTGGATGAATACGAACCGTACGCGGACCGGTTGGAGACCTACATAGTGCCGGTGGTGTTTGC
CATCATATTCATCGTGGGCATTCTGGGCAATGGAACCCTGGTTATCATCTTTCTGCGGCATCGAGCCATG
CGAAACATTCCAAACACCTACATTTTCTCGCTGGCTTTGGCAGACCTTCTGGTTATCTTCGTGTGCGTTC
CGTTGGCGTCGATAATATACACCCTGGAATCGTGGCCCTGGGGTGTCACTCTGTGTCGCGTGACCGAGTG
CTTCCGAGAAATCAGCATCGGCGTTTCGGTGTTCACCCTTACTGCCCTGGCAGCCGATCGATACTGCGCC
ATTGTCAACCCTTTACGAAAGCTGCAGACTCGCCCAGTCACGGTCATTGTGGCGGTGCTCATCTGGTTGC
TGGCGATTGCTTTCGCCATTCCCTCGGCAGCCATCTCGGACGTGGTGGTGGTGAAAATTGAGTCCAACAA
AACCATCGAATATTGTTCACCGTTCGGACAGCCAAGCGAAAGCGCTACAGCTTACACCAAATACAAAACC
ATCATCAATTCGGTCATTTACTACTTCCTTCCGCTGGCCATCATCGGCATCCTGTACATCCTGATGGCGT
ACCGATTGCACGTCAGCGCCCGGGACATGCCAGGAGAGAACGCCGGCCCGCAGAGTCGTTCCCAGGCCAG
GGCCCGGAGACACGTGGCACGGATGGTGATTACCTTCGTGGTGGTTTTCATCATCTGCTTCCTGCCGCAC
CACGTGTTCCAGCTGTGGTTCCATCTGAATCCGAACTCCCTGTTCGAGTATGACGATTTCTGGCACATCC
TGCGGATAACCGGCTTCCTTTTGAGTTTTCTCAACTCATGCATCAACCCGGTGGCCCTGTACTGCGTTTC
CGGCGTATTTCGGCAGCACTTCCACCGGTACCTGTGCTGTCGGCAGATGTCCGTTCAGCGGCGCATCGGC
ATGTCCTCGGTTGGCAATGCTTGCGAAACGAGTTTTGTGTCGACGATTCGACGCTCGCAGCATAACCACA
GCATCCGGAAGTCCCTGTCGGTTCACTCGGTCCAGAGCACGAAGAGGTGAGCGGCCGCTAGACTAGTCTA
GAGAAAAAACCTCCCACACCTCCCCCTGAACCTGAAACATAAAATGAATGCAATTGTTGTTGTTAACTTG
TTTATTGCAGCTTATAATGGTTACAAATAAAGCAATAGCATCACAAATTTCACAAATAAAGCATTTTTTT
CACTGCATTCTAGTTGTGGTTTGTCCAAACTCATCAATGTATCTTATCATGTCTGGATCCCCGGGTACCG
AGCTCGAATTAATTCCTCTTCCGCTTCCTCGCTCACTGACTCGCTGCGCTCGGTCGTTCGGCTGCGGCGA
GCGGTATCAGCTCACTCAAAGGCGGTAATACGGTTATCCACAGAATCAGGGGATAACGCAGGAAAGAACA
TGTGAGCAAAAGGCCAGCAAAAGGCCAGGAACCGTAAAAAGGCCGCGTTGCTGGCGTTTTTCCATAGGCT
CCGCCCCCCTGACGAGCATCACAAAAATCGACGCTCAAGTCAGAGGTGGCGAAACCCGACAGGACTATAA
AGATACCAGGCGTTTCCCCCTGGAAGCTCCCTCGTGCGCTCTCCTGTTCCGACCCTGCCGCTTACCGGAT
ACCTGTCCGCCTTTCTCCCTTCGGGAAGCGTGGCGCTTTCTCATAGCTCACGCTGTAGGTATCTCAGTTC
GGTGTAGGTCGTTCGCTCCAAGCTGGGCTGTGTGCACGAACCCCCCGTTCAGCCCGACCGCTGCGCCTTA
TCCGGTAACTATCGTCTTGAGTCCAACCCGGTAAGACACGACTTATCGCCACTGGCAGCAGCCACTGGTA
ACAGGATTAGCAGAGCGAGGTATGTAGGCGGTGCTACAGAGTTCTTGAAGTGGTGGCCTAACTACGGCTA
CACTAGAAGAACAGTATTTGGTATCTGCGCTCTGCTGAAGCCAGTTACCTTCGGAAAAAGAGTTGGTAGC
TCTTGATCCGGCAAACAAACCACCGCTGGTAGCGGTGGTTTTTTTGTTTGCAAGCAGCAGATTACGCGCA
GAAAAAAAGGATCTCAAGAAGATCCTTTGATCTTTTCTACGGGGTCTGACGCTCAGTGGAACGAAAACTC
ACGTTAAGGGATTTTGGTCATGAGATTATCAAAAAGGATCTTCACCTAGATCCTTTTAAATTAAAAATGA
AGTTTTAAATCAATCTAAAGTATATATGAGTAAACTTGGTCTGACAGTTACCAATGCTTAATCAGTGAGG
CACCTATCTCAGCGATCTGTCTATTTCGTTCATCCATAGTTGCCTGACTCCCCGTCGTGTAGATAACTAC
GATACGGGAGGGCTTACCATCTGGCCCCAGTGCTGCAATGATACCGCGAGACCCACGCTCACCGGCTCCA
GATTTATCAGCAATAAACCAGCCAGCCGGAAGGGCCGAGCGCAGAAGTGGTCCTGCAACTTTATCCGCCT
CCATCCAGTCTATTAATTGTTGCCGGGAAGCTAGAGTAAGTAGTTCGCCAGTTAATAGTTTGCGCAACGT
TGTTGCCATTGCTACAGGCATCGTGGTGTCACGCTCGTCGTTTGGTATGGCTTCATTCAGCTCCGGTTCC
CAACGATCAAGGCGAGTTACATGATCCCCCATGTTGTGCAAAAAAGCGGTTAGCTCCTTCGGTCCTCCGA
TCGTTGTCAGAAGTAAGTTGGCCGCAGTGTTATCACTCATGGTTATGGCAGCACTGCATAATTCTCTTAC
TGTCATGCCATCCGTAAGATGCTTTTCTGTGACTGGTGAGTACTCAACCAAGTCATTCTGAGAATAGTGT
ATGCGGCGACCGAGTTGCTCTTGCCCGGCGTCAATACGGGATAATACCGCGCCACATAGCAGAACTTTAA
AAGTGCTCATCATTGGAAAACGTTCTTCGGGGCGAAAACTCTCAAGGATCTTACCGCTGTTGAGATCCAG
TTCGATGTAACCCACTCGTGCACCCAACTGATCTTCAGCATCTTTTACTTTCACCAGCGTTTCTGGGTGA
GCAAAAACAGGAAGGCAAAATGCCGCAAAAAAGGGAATAAGGGCGACACGGAAATGTTGAATACTCATAC
TCTTCCTTTTTCAATATTATTGAAGCATTTATCAGGGTTATTGTCTCATGAGCGGATACATATTTGAATG
TATTTAGAAAAATAAACAAATAGGGGTTCCGCGCACATTTCCCCGAAAAGTGCCACCTGCAAGCTTGGCT
GTGGAAT
