>Addgene plasmid #115380 | LOC5576189 CCHamide receptor | depositor partial sequence | sequence record 217386 | neuropeptide CDS
ATGGAACTGTGGCGCTTGATACCGAACGGAACGGAATCGGTTACGGTGGACGCTCAACAGATATTGGGCT
TTCCCTCGGTGATATCCTCGACGGTGGAGGACATCTTTGGCTCCAATCGGATACAGAAGTCGATTCGGAT
GCTGGAATCAACGGAGGCGACGGCATTTGGAGATGTGTCCGTGGATCACGTGGATGAATACGAACCGTAC
GCGGACCGGTTGGAGACCTACATAGTGCCGGTGGTGTTTGCCATCATATTCATCGTGGGCATTCTGGGCA
ATGGAACCCTGGTTATCATCTTTCTGCGGCATCGAGCCATGCGAAACATTCCAAACACCTACATTTTCTC
GCTGGCTTTGGCAGACCTTCTGGTTATCTTCGTGTGCGTTCCGTTGGCGTCGATAATATACACCCTGGAA
TCGTGGCCCTGGGGTGTCACTCTGTGTCGCGTGACCGAGTGCTTCCGAGAAATCAGCATCGGCGTTTCGG
TGTTCACCCTTACTGCCCTGGCAGCCGATCGATACTGCGCCATTGTCAACCCTTTACGAAAGCTGCAGAC
TCGCCCAGTCACGGTCATTGTGGCGGTGCTCATCTGGTTGCTGGCGATTGCTTTCGCCATTCCCTCGGCA
GCCATCTCGGACGTGGTGGTGGTGAAAATTGAGTCCAACAAAACCATCGAATATTGTTCACCGTTCGGAC
AGCCAAGCGAAAGCGCTACAGCTTACACCAAATACAAAACCATCATCAATTCGGTCATTTACTACTTCCT
TCCGCTGGCCATCATCGGCATCCTGTACATCCTGATGGCGTACCGATTGCACGTCAGCGCCCGGGACATG
CCAGGAGAGAACGCCGGCCCGCAGAGTCGTTCCCAGGCCAGGGCCCGGAGACACGTGGCACGGATGGTGA
TTACCTTCGTGGTGGTTTTCATCATCTGCTTCCTGCCGCACCACGTGTTCCAGCTGTGGTTCCATCTGAA
TCCGAACTCCCTGTTCGAGTATGACGATTTCTGGCACATCCTGCGGATAACCGGCTTCCTTTTGAGTTTT
CTCAACTCATGCATCAACCCGGTGGCCCTGTACTGCGTTTCCGGCGTATTTCGGCAGCACTTCCACCGGT
ACCTGTGCTGTCGGCAGATGTCCGTTCAGCGGCGCATCGGCATGTCCTCGGTTGGCAATGCTTGCGAAAC
GAGTTTTGTGTCGACGATTCGACGCTCGCAGCATAACCACAGCATCCGGAAGTCCCTGTCGGTTCACTCG
GTCCAGAGCACGAAGAGGTGA
